>Addgene plasmid #157056 | pD649-HAsp-THY1-COMP5AP-AviTag-9xHis | addgene full sequence | sequence record 458136 | Addgene NGS Result
TTTCAATATTATTGAAGCATTTATCAGGGTTATTGTCTCATGAGCGGATACATATTTGAATGTATTTAGA
AAAATAAACAAATAGGGGTCAGTGTTACAACCAATTAACCAATTCTGAACATTATCGCGAGCCCATTTAT
ACCTGAATATGGCTCATAACACCCCTTGCTCATGACCAAAATCCCTTAACGTGAGTTACGCGCGCGTCGT
TCCACTGAGCGTCAGACCCCGTAGAAAAGATCAAAGGATCTTCTTGAGATCCTTTTTTTCTGCGCGTAAT
CTGCTGCTTGCAAACAAAAAAACCACCGCTACCAGCGGTGGTTTGTTTGCCGGATCAAGAGCTACCAACT
CTTTTTCCGAAGGTAACTGGCTTCAGCAGAGCGCAGATACCAAATACTGTTCTTCTAGTGTAGCCGTAGT
TAGCCCACCACTTCAAGAACTCTGTAGCACCGCCTACATACCTCGCTCTGCTAATCCTGTTACCAGTGGC
TGCTGCCAGTGGCGATAAGTCGTGTCTTACCGGGTTGGACTCAAGACGATAGTTACCGGATAAGGCGCAG
CGGTCGGGCTGAACGGGGGGTTCGTGCACACAGCCCAGCTTGGAGCGAACGACCTACACCGAACTGAGAT
ACCTACAGCGTGAGCTATGAGAAAGCGCCACGCTTCCCGAAGGGAGAAAGGCGGACAGGTATCCGGTAAG
CGGCAGGGTCGGAACAGGAGAGCGCACGAGGGAGCTTCCAGGGGGAAACGCCTGGTATCTTTATAGTCCT
GTCGGGTTTCGCCACCTCTGACTTGAGCGTCGATTTTTGTGATGCTCGTCAGGGGGGCGGAGCCTATGGA
AAAACGCCAGCAACGCGGCCTTTTTACGGTTCCTGGCCTTTTGCTGGCCTTTTGCTCACATGTTCTTTCC
TGCGTTATCCCCTGATTCTGTGGATAACCGTATTACCGCCTTTGAGTGAGCTGATACCGCTCGCCGCAGC
CGAACGACCGAGCGCAGCGAGTCAGTGAGCGAGGAAGCGGAAGGCGAGAGTAGGGAACTGCCAGGCATCA
AACTAAGCAGAAGGCCCCTGACGGATGGCCTTTTTGCGTTTCTACAAACTCTTTCTGTGTTGTAAAACGA
CGGCCAGTCTTAAGCTCGGGCCCCCTGGGCGGTTCTGATAACGAGTAATCGTTAATCCGCAAATAACGTA
AAAACCCGCTTCGGCGGGTTTTTTTATGGGGGGAGTTTAGGGAAAGAGCATTTGTCAGAATATTTAAGGG
CGCCTGTCACTTTGCTTGATATATGAGAATTATTTAACCTTATAAATGAGAAAAAAGCAACGCACTTTAA
ATAAGATACGTTGCTTTTTCGATTGATGAACACCTATAATTAAACTATTCATCTATTATTTATGATTTTT
TGTATATACAATATTTCTAGTTTGTTAAAGAGAATTAAGAAAATAAATCTCGAAAATAATAAAGGGAAAA
TCAGTTTTTGATATCAAAATTATACATGTCAACGATAATACAAAATATAATACAAACTATAAGATGTTAT
CAGTATTTATTATCATTTAGAATAAATTTTGTGTCGCCCTTAATTGTGAGCGGATAACAATTACGAGCTT
CATGCACAGTGGCGTTGACTCAATATTGGCCATTAGCCATATTATTCATTGGTTATATAGCATAAATCAA
TATTGGCTATTGGCCATTGCATACGTTGTATCTATATCATAATATGTACATTTATATTGGCTCATGTCCA
ATATGACCGCCATGTTGGCATTGATTATTGACTAGTTATTAATAGTAATCAATTACGGGGTCATTAGTTC
ATAGCCCATATATGGAGTTCCGCGTTACATAACTTACGGTAAATGGCCCGCCTGGCTGACCGCCCAACGA
CCCCCGCCCATTGACGTCAATAATGACGTATGTTCCCATAGTAACGCCAATAGGGACTTTCCATTGACGT
CAATGGGTGGAGTATTTACGGTAAACTGCCCACTTGGCAGTACATCAAGTGTATCATATGCCAAGTACGC
CCCCTATTGACGTCAATGACGGTAAATGGCCCGCCTGGCATTATGCCCAGTACATGACCTTATGGGACTT
TCCTACTTGGCAGTACATCTACGTATTAGTCATCGCTATTACCATGGTGATGCGGTTTTGGCAGTACATC
AATGGGCGTGGATAGCGGTTTGACTCACGGGGATTTCCAAGTCTCCACCCCATTGACGTCAATGGGAGTT
TGTTTTGGCACCAAAATCAACGGGACTTTCCAAAATGTCGTAACAACTCCGCCCCATTGACGCAAATGGG
CGGTAGGCGTGTACGGTGGGAGGTCTATATAAGCAGAGCTCGTTTAGTGAACCGTCAGATCGCCTGGAGA
CGCCATCCACGCTGTTTTGACCTCCATAGAAGACACCGGGACCGATCCAGCCTCCGCGGCCGGGAACGGT
GCATTGGAACGCGGATTCCCCGTGCCAAGAGTGACGTAAGTACCGCCTATAGAGTCTATAGGCCCACCCC
CTTGGCTTCGTTAGAACGCGGCTACAATTAATACATAACCTTATGTATCATACACATACGATTTAGGTGA
CACTATAGAATAACATCCACTTTGCCTTTCTCTCCACAGGTGTCCACTCCCAGGTCCAACTGCACCTCGG
TTCTATCGAAAACGCGCCTGCTAGCGCCACCATGAAGACCATCATTGCCCTGAGCTACATCTTCTGCCTG
GTGTTCGCTGCGGCCGCCCAGAAAGTGACATCTCTGACAGCTTGCCTGGTGGACCAGAGCCTGAGACTGG
ACTGCAGACACGAGAATACCAGCAGCAGCCCCATCCAGTACGAGTTCAGCCTGACCAGAGAAACAAAGAA
ACACGTGCTGTTCGGCACCGTGGGCGTGCCAGAGCACACATACAGAAGCAGGACCAACTTCACCAGCAAG
TACAACATGAAGGTGCTGTACCTGAGCGCCTTCACCTCCAAGGATGAGGGCACATACACATGCGCCCTGC
ACCACTCTGGACACAGCCCTCCAATCAGCAGCCAGAACGTGACCGTGCTGCGGGACAAACTTGGCGCGCC
GGAAGATCAAGTTGATCCAAGATTGATTGATGGCAAGGGCGGATCTCTGGAGGTGCTGTTCCAGGGACCA
GGCGGAAGCGGCAATCCCGGCGGCGATCTGGCCCCCCAGATGCTGCGCGAGCTGCAGGAGACCAATGCCG
CCCTGCAGGACGTGCGCGAGCTGCTGCGCCACCGCGTGAAGGAGATCACCTTCCTGAAGAACACCGTGAT
GGAGTGCGACGCCTGCGGTATGCAGCCCTCTAGAGGCTCCGGCTCCATCATCCCAGTTGAGGAGGAGAAC
CCGGACTTCTGGAACCGCGAGGCAGCCGAGGCCCTGGGTGCCGCCAAGAAGCTGCAGCCTGCACAGACAG
CCGCCAAGAACCTCATCATCTTCCTGGGCGATGGGATGGGGGTGTCTACGGTGACAGCTGCCAGGATCCT
AAAAGGGCAGAAGAAGGACAAACTGGGGCCTGAGATACCCCTGGCCATGGACCGCTTCCCATATGTGGCT
CTGTCCAAGACATACAATGTAGACAAACATGTGCCAGACAGTGGAGCCACAGCCACGGCCTACCTGTGCG
GGGTCAAGGGCAACTTCCAGACCATTGGCTTGAGTGCAGCCGCCCGCTTTAACCAGTGCAACACGACACG
CGGCAACGAGGTCATCTCCGTGATGAATCGGGCCAAGAAAGCAGGGAAGTCAGTGGGAGTGGTAACCACC
ACACGAGTGCAGCACGCCTCGCCAGCCGGCACCTACGCCCACACGGTGAACCGCAACTGGTACTCGGACG
CCGACGTGCCTGCCTCGGCCCGCCAGGAGGGGTGCCAGGACATCGCTACGCAGCTCATCTCCAACATGGA
CATTGACGTGATCCTAGGTGGAGGCCGAAAGTACATGTTTCGCATGGGAACCCCAGACCCTGAGTACCCA
GATGACTACAGCCAAGGTGGGACCAGGCTGGACGGGAAGAATCTGGTGCAGGAATGGCTGGCGAAGCGCC
AGGGTGCCCGGTATGTGTGGAACCGCACTGAGCTCATGCAGGCTTCCCTGGACCCGTCTGTGACCCATCT
CATGGGTCTCTTTGAGCCTGGAGACATGAAATACGAGATCCACCGAGACTCCACACTGGACCCCTCCCTG
ATGGAGATGACAGAGGCTGCCCTGCGCCTGCTGAGCAGGAACCCCCGCGGCTTCTTCCTCTTCGTGGAGG
GTGGTCGCATCGACCATGGTCATCATGAAAGCAGGGCTTACCGGGCACTGACTGAGACGATCATGTTCGA
CGACGCCATTGAGAGGGCGGGCCAGCTCACCAGCGAGGAGGACACGCTGAGCCTCGTCACTGCCGACCAC
TCCCACGTCTTCTCCTTCGGAGGCTACCCCCTGCGAGGGAGCTCCATCTTCGGGCTGGCCCCTGGCAAGG
CCCGGGACAGGAAGGCCTACACGGTCCTCCTATACGGAAACGGTCCAGGCTATGTGCTCAAGGACGGCGC
CCGGCCGGATGTTACCGAGAGCGAGAGCGGGAGCCCCGAGTATCGGCAGCAGTCAGCAGTGCCCCTGGAC
GAAGAGACCCACGCAGGCGAGGACGTGGCGGTGTTCGCGCGCGGCCCGCAGGCGCACCTGGTTCACGGCG
TGCAGGAGCAGACCTTCATAGCGCACGTCATGGCCTTCGCCGCCTGCCTGGAGCCCTACACCGCCTGCGA
CCTGGCGCCCCCCGCCGGCACCACCGACGCCGCGCACCCGGGTGGCGGAGGACTGAACGACATCTTCGAG
GCTCAGAAAATCGAATGGCACGAACATCACCATCACCATCACCATCACCATTAAGGCCGGCCTGTAGTCA
CTGGCACAACGCGTTACCCGGTAAGCCAATCGGGTATACACGGTCGTCATACTGCAGACAGGGTTCTTCT
ACTTTGCAAGATAGTCTTGAGTAGTAAAATAAATAGATAGAGAAAATCAGCCTCGACTGTGCCTTCTAGT
TGCCAGCCATCTGTTGTTTGCCCCTCCCCCGTGCCTTCCTTGACCCTGGAAGGTGCCACTCCCACTGTCC
TTTCCTAATAAAATGAGGAAATTGCATCACAACACTCAACCCTATCTCGGTCTATTCTTTTGATTTATAA
GGGATTTTGCCGATTTCGGCCTATTGGTTAAAAAATGAGCTGATTTAACAAAAATTTAACGCGAATTAAT
TCTGTGGAATGTGTGTCAGTTAGGGTGTGGAAAGTCCCCAGGCTCCCCAGCAGGCAGAAGTATGCAAAGC
ATGCATCTCAATTAGTCAGCAACCAGGTGTGGAAAGTCCCCAGGCTCCCCAGCAGGCAGAAGTATGCAAA
GCATGCATCTCAATTAGTCAGCAACCATAGTCCCGCCCCTAACTCCGCCCATCCCGCCCCTAACTCCGCC
CAGTTCCGCCCATTCTCCGCCCCATGGCTGACTAATTTTTTTTATTTATGCAGAGGCCGAGGCCGCCTCT
GCCTCTGAGCTATTCCAGAAGTAGTGAGGAGGCTTTTTTGGAGGCCTAGGCTTTTGCAAAAAGCTCCCGG
GAGCTTGTATATCCATTTTCGGATCTGATCAGCACGTGTTGACAATTAATCATCGGCATAGTATATCGGC
ATAGTATAATACGACAAGGTGAGGAACTAAACCATGACCGAGTACAAGCCCACGGTGCGCCTCGCCACCC
GCGACGACGTCCCCAGGGCCGTACGCACCCTCGCCGCCGCGTTCGCCGACTACCCCGCCACGCGCCACAC
CGTCGATCCGGACCGCCACATCGAGCGGGTCACCGAGCTGCAAGAACTCTTCCTCACGCGCGTCGGGCTC
GACATCGGCAAGGTGTGGGTCGCGGACGACGGCGCCGCGGTGGCGGTCTGGACCACGCCGGAGAGCGTCG
AAGCGGGGGCGGTGTTCGCCGAGATCGGCCCGCGCATGGCCGAGTTGAGCGGTTCCCGGCTGGCCGCGCA
GCAACAGATGGAAGGCCTCCTGGCGCCGCACCGGCCCAAGGAGCCCGCGTGGTTCCTGGCCACCGTCGGC
GTCTCGCCCGACCACCAGGGCAAGGGTCTGGGCAGCGCCGTCGTGCTCCCCGGAGTGGAGGCGGCCGAGC
GCGCCGGGGTGCCCGCCTTCCTGGAGACATCCGCGCCCCGCAACCTCCCCTTCTACGAGCGGCTCGGCTT
CACCGTCACCGCCGACGTCGAGGTGCCCGAAGGACCGCGCACCTGGTGCATGACCCGCAAGCCCGGTGCC
TGACACGTGCTACGAGATTTCGATTCCACCGCCGCCTTCTATGAAAGGTTGGGCTTCGGAATCGTTTTCC
GGGACGCCGGCTGGATGATCCTCCAGCGCGGGGATCTCATGCTGGAGTTCTTCGCCCACCCCAACTTGTT
TATTGCAGCTTATAATGGTTACAAATAAAGCAATAGCATCACAAATTTCACAAATAAAGCATTTTTTTCA
CTGCATTCTAGTTGTGGTTTGTCCAAACTCATCAATGTATCTTATCATGTCTGTATACCGTCGACCTCTA
GCTAGAGCTTGGCGTAATCATGGTCATTACCAATGCTTAATCAGTGAGGCACCTATCTCAGCGATCTGTC
TATTTCGTTCATCCATAGTTGCCTGACTCCCCGTCGTGTAGATAACTACGATACGGGAGGGCTTACCATC
TGGCCCCAGCGCTGCGATGATACCGCGAGAACCACGCTCACCGGCTCCGGATTTATCAGCAATAAACCAG
CCAGCCGGAAGGGCCGAGCGCAGAAGTGGTCCTGCAACTTTATCCGCCTCCATCCAGTCTATTAATTGTT
GCCGGGAAGCTAGAGTAAGTAGTTCGCCAGTTAATAGTTTGCGCAACGTTGTTGCCATCGCTACAGGCAT
CGTGGTGTCACGCTCGTCGTTTGGTATGGCTTCATTCAGCTCCGGTTCCCAACGATCAAGGCGAGTTACA
TGATCCCCCATGTTGTGCAAAAAAGCGGTTAGCTCCTTCGGTCCTCCGATCGTTGTCAGAAGTAAGTTGG
CCGCAGTGTTATCACTCATGGTTATGGCAGCACTGCATAATTCTCTTACTGTCATGCCATCCGTAAGATG
CTTTTCTGTGACTGGTGAGTACTCAACCAAGTCATTCTGAGAATAGTGTATGCGGCGACCGAGTTGCTCT
TGCCCGGCGTCAATACGGGATAATACCGCGCCACATAGCAGAACTTTAAAAGTGCTCATCATTGGAAAAC
GTTCTTCGGGGCGAAAACTCTCAAGGATCTTACCGCTGTTGAGATCCAGTTCGATGTAACCCACTCGTGC
ACCCAACTGATCTTCAGCATCTTTTACTTTCACCAGCGTTTCTGGGTGAGCAAAAACAGGAAGGCAAAAT
GCCGCAAAAAAGGGAATAAGGGCGACACGGAAATGTTGAATACTCATATTCTTCCTT
Features (pLannotate 1.2.2; 24 found; start..end, strand, type, name):
    119..143     -  CDS            KanR (fragment): aminoglycoside phosphotransferase; aph(3')-Ia; confers resistance to kanamycin
    254..842     +  rep_origin     ori: high-copy-number ColE1/pMB1/pBR322/pUC origin of replication
   1067..1084    +  terminator     rrnB T2 terminator (fragment): transcription terminator T2 from the E. coli rrnB gene
   1109..1128    -  CDS            lacZα (fragment): LacZα fragment of β-galactosidase; lacZ fragment
   1584..1600    +  protein_bind   lac operator: The lac repressor binds to the lac operator to inhibit transcription in E. coli. This inhibition can be relieved by adding lactose or isopropyl-β-D-thiogalactopyranoside (IPTG). lac repressor encoded by lacI
   1843..2146    +  enhancer       CMV enhancer: human cytomegalovirus immediate early enhancer
   2147..2350    +  promoter       CMV promoter: human cytomegalovirus (CMV) immediate early promoter
   2486..2529    +  intron         CMV intron (fragment): modified intron A from human cytomegalovirus
   2581..2599    +  promoter       SP6 promoter: promoter for bacteriophage SP6 RNA polymerase
   2603..2640    +  CDS            IgH signal sequence (fragment): signal sequence from the mouse immunoglobulin heavy chain variable region
   2692..3072    +  CDS            THY1 (fragment): THY1_HUMAN - Experimental evidence at protein level: Swiss-Prot protein existence level 1. May play a role in cell-cell or cell-ligand interactions during synaptogenesis and other events in the brain. From Homo sapiens (Human).
   3169..3348    +  CDS            Comp (fragment): COMP_RAT - Experimental evidence at protein level: Swiss-Prot protein existence level 1. May play a role in the structural integrity of cartilage via its interaction with other extracellular matrix proteins such as the collagens and fibronectin. Can mediate the interaction of chondrocytes with the cartilage extracellular matrix through interaction with cell surface integrin receptors. Could play a role in the pathogenesis of osteoarthritis. Potent suppressor of apoptosis in both primary chondrocytes and transformed cells. Suppresses apoptosis by blocking the activation of caspase-3 and by indu
   3336..4788    +  CDS            SEAP (fragment): secreted alkaline phosphatase from human placenta The natural enzyme has a C-terminal transmembrane sequence that is replaced by a GPI anchor.
   4813..4854    +  CDS            AviTag™ (fragment): peptide tag that allows for enzymatic biotinylation
   4858..4881    +  CDS            8xHis: 8xHis affinity tag
   5027..5138    +  polyA_signal   bGH poly(A) signal: bovine growth hormone polyadenylation signal
   5139..5247    +  rep_origin     f1 ori (fragment): f1 bacteriophage origin of replication; arrow indicates direction of (+) strand synthesis
   5261..5590    +  promoter       SV40 promoter: SV40 enhancer and early promoter
   5638..5685    +  promoter       EM7 promoter: synthetic bacterial promoter&nbsp
   5704..6303    +  CDS            PuroR (fragment): puromycin N-acetyltransferase; pac from Streptomyces; confers resistance to puromycin
   6313..6438    +  CDS            ble (fragment): BLE_KLEPN - Experimental evidence at protein level: Swiss-Prot protein existence level 1. Binding protein with a strong affinity to the bleomycin family of antibiotics. Binds to CL990; an antimitotic-antibiotic compound. From Klebsiella pneumoniae.
   6433..6554    +  polyA_signal   SV40 poly(A) signal: SV40 polyadenylation signal
   6607..7467    -  CDS            AmpR: β-lactamase; bla; confers resistance to ampicillin, carbenicillin, and related antibiotics
   7470..89      -  promoter       AmpR promoter (fragment) (across the origin): bla
