[The description below was written by a language model from this plasmid's Addgene catalogue record and pLannotate feature annotations shown in this document.]
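Description:
pD649-HAsp-THY1-COMP5AP-AviTag-9xHis is a mammalian expression plasmid built on the pD649 backbone for secreted production of the extracellular domain of human THY1 (CD90) as a multimerised, enzyme-tagged fusion protein. It is maintained in E. coli at high copy through a ColE1/pUC-type origin and selected with ampicillin via the β-lactamase gene. The feature table also shows an SV40 early/EM7 promoter cassette driving a puromycin N-acetyltransferase gene followed by an SV40 poly(A) signal, which could allow puromycin selection in mammalian cells, although the record does not describe such use. Short annotated fragments of KanR, lacZα, ble and the f1 origin appear to be non-functional remnants. The depositor notes that some plasmids in this collection may carry an IS4-like transposase insertion upstream of the CMV promoter; none is annotated here.

Expression is driven by the CMV enhancer/promoter with a fragment of CMV intron A, and an SP6 promoter lies just upstream of the coding region, which could support in vitro transcription. The open reading frame begins with a signal peptide (named HAsp in the construct; the annotation software matched it to an immunoglobulin heavy chain signal sequence), followed by the THY1 ectodomain cloned between retained NotI and AscI sites. Downstream in frame are the coiled-coil region of rat cartilage oligomeric matrix protein, which drives pentamerisation, human placental alkaline phosphatase as a secreted enzymatic reporter, an AviTag for site-specific enzymatic biotinylation, and a polyhistidine tag (9xHis by name, annotated as 8xHis) for purification. A bGH poly(A) signal terminates the transcript. The pentameric, alkaline phosphatase-bearing protein suits avidity-enhanced detection of weak extracellular interactions, consistent with its origin in a human IgSF cell-surface interactome screen.
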