Addgene plasmid #157056: pD649-HAsp-THY1-COMP5AP-AviTag-9xHis
Purpose: Mammalian expression of cell-surface protein extracellular domain fused to COMP5AP-AviTag-9xHis. Protein is secreted from cells.
Depositing lab: Chris Garcia. Depositing organization: Stanford University. Publication: A Human IgSF Cell-Surface Interactome Reveals a Complex Network of Protein-Protein Interactions. Wojtowicz WM, Vielmetter J, Fernandes RA, Siepe DH, Eastman CL, Chisholm GB, Cox S, Klock H, Anderson PW, Rue SM, Miller JJ, Glaser SM, Bragstad ML, Vance J, Lam AW, Lesley SA, Zinn K, Garcia KC. Cell. 2020 Aug 20;182(4):1027-1043.e17. doi: 10.1016/j.cell.2020.07.025. PubMed 32822567.
Backbone
  Vector backbone: pD649
  Backbone size w/o insert (bp): 7153
  Vector type: Mammalian Expression
Growth in bacteria
  Bacterial resistance: Ampicillin, 100 μg/mL
  Growth temperature: 37°C
  Growth strain: DH5alpha
  Copy number: High Copy
Gene/Insert
  Gene/Insert name: THY1
  Species: H. sapiens (human)
  Insert size (bp): 324
  Entrez Gene: THY1 (a.k.a. CD90, CDw90)
  Promoter: CMV/SP6
  Tag / fusion protein: COMP5AP-AviTag-9xHis (C terminal on backbone)
  Cloning method: Restriction Enzyme; 5′ cloning site GCGGCCGC (not destroyed); 3′ cloning site GGCGCGCC (not destroyed)
  Sequencing primers: 5′ ATTTAGGTGACACTATAG; 3′ CGTCGCACTCCATCACGGTG
Resource information
  A portion of this plasmid was derived from a plasmid made by: synthesis by ThermoFisher
Terms and licenses: Academic/Nonprofit Terms; Industry Terms: Not Available to Industry
Depositor comments: Some plasmids in this collection may have an IS4-like element ISVsa5 family transposase upstream of the CMV promoter.
How to cite: pD649-HAsp-THY1-COMP5AP-AviTag-9xHis was a gift from Chris Garcia (Addgene plasmid # 157056 ; http://n2t.net/addgene:157056 ; RRID:Addgene_157056)
