>Addgene plasmid #157056 | pD649-HAsp-THY1-COMP5AP-AviTag-9xHis | depositor partial sequence | sequence record 303222 | insert (extracellular domain)
CAGAAAGTGACATCTCTGACAGCTTGCCTGGTGGACCAGAGCCTGAGACTGGACTGCAGACACGAGAATA
CCAGCAGCAGCCCCATCCAGTACGAGTTCAGCCTGACCAGAGAAACAAAGAAACACGTGCTGTTCGGCAC
CGTGGGCGTGCCAGAGCACACATACAGAAGCAGGACCAACTTCACCAGCAAGTACAACATGAAGGTGCTG
TACCTGAGCGCCTTCACCTCCAAGGATGAGGGCACATACACATGCGCCCTGCACCACTCTGGACACAGCC
CTCCAATCAGCAGCCAGAACGTGACCGTGCTGCGGGACAAACTT
